Addgene plasmid #148062: pAc5.1B-lambdaN-HA-DmPAN2-D1039AE1041A-dsRNAres_Y
Purpose: Insect Expression of DmPAN2-D1039AE1041A-dsRNAres
Depositing lab: Elisa Izaurralde. Depositing organization: Max Planck Institute for Developmental Biology. Publication: An asymmetric PAN3 dimer recruits a single PAN2 exonuclease to mediate mRNA deadenylation and decay. Jonas S, Christie M, Peter D, Bhandari D, Loh B, Huntzinger E, Weichenrieder O, Izaurralde E. Nat Struct Mol Biol. 2014 Jul;21(7):599-608. doi: 10.1038/nsmb.2837. Epub 2014 Jun 1. PubMed 24880343.
Backbone
  Vector backbone: Unknown
  Vector type: Insect Expression
Growth in bacteria
  Bacterial resistance: Ampicillin, 100 μg/mL
  Growth temperature: 37°C
  Growth strain: DH5alpha
  Copy number: Low Copy
Gene/Insert
  Gene/Insert name: DmPAN2-D1039AE1041A-dsRNAres
  Species: D. melanogaster (fly)
  Entrez Gene: PAN2 (a.k.a. Dmel_CG8232, A1Z7K9, CG8232, Dmel\CG8232, Pan2, pan2)
  Cloning method: Unknown
Terms and licenses: Academic/Nonprofit Terms; Industry Terms: Not Available to Industry
Depositor comments: ORF extracted from NCBI: LP04771 Plasmids from this collection were made available to the research community and donated after the lab closed. Please note that the sequence provided by the depositing laboratory may be theoretical/predicted or based on Sanger sequencing results. There may be discrepancies between sequencing results obtained by Addgene and the depositor sequence. If an Addgene verified sequence is not available, please contact before placing your order to request that our lab fully sequence the plasmid.
How to cite: pAc5.1B-lambdaN-HA-DmPAN2-D1039AE1041A-dsRNAres_Y was a gift from Elisa Izaurralde (Addgene plasmid # 148062 ; http://n2t.net/addgene:148062 ; RRID:Addgene_148062)
