[The description below was written by a language model from this plasmid's Addgene catalogue record and pLannotate feature annotations shown in this document.]
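Description:
pAc5.1B-lambdaN-HA-DmPAN2-D1039AE1041A-dsRNAres_Y is a 9,185-nt insect expression plasmid for producing a tagged, mutant form of Drosophila melanogaster PAN2 in fly cells. The catalogue lists the backbone as unknown, although the name and feature layout point to a pAc5.1B-type vector. In bacteria it is maintained through a ColE1/pUC-type origin and selected with ampicillin via the AmpR (β-lactamase) gene and its own promoter. The record lists it as low copy, even though the annotated origin is of the high-copy family. Short annotated fragments of a tetracycline resistance gene and SV40 large T antigen appear to be non-functional backbone remnants.

Expression is driven by the constitutive Drosophila actin 5C (Ac5) promoter and terminated at an SV40 polyadenylation signal. The open reading frame begins with a short fragment of the bacteriophage lambda N protein, followed by an HA epitope (annotated as a fragment of 3xHA) and then the PAN2 coding sequence. PAN2 is the catalytic subunit of the PAN2-PAN3 poly(A) nuclease complex involved in cytoplasmic mRNA deadenylation. The lambda N peptide binds BoxB RNA hairpins, so it is commonly used to tether a fusion protein to a BoxB-containing reporter mRNA, while HA allows detection. A vector-derived V5 tag lies just downstream of the insert, but the record does not show whether it is translated in frame with PAN2.

The name indicates D1039A and E1041A substitutions. The record does not describe their effect, though they are plausibly meant to affect nuclease function. "dsRNAres" indicates a coding sequence altered to resist dsRNA-mediated knockdown. This would suit complementation experiments in cells depleted of endogenous PAN2, consistent with the associated study of PAN2-PAN3 in mRNA deadenylation and decay.
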