Features (pLannotate 1.2.2; 11 found; start..end, strand, type, name):
     56..2568    +  promoter       Ac5 promoter: Drosophila melanogaster actin 5C promoter
   2588..2653    +  CDS            N (fragment): REGN_LAMBD - Experimental evidence at protein level: Swiss-Prot protein existence level 1. Plays a role as a transcriptional antitermination factor that allows the virus to initiate its lytic phase. Activates expression of the delayed viral early genes by modifying host RNA polymerase (RNAP) into a form that is resistant to termination signals. This antitermination function requires the host NusA protein which serves to stabilize the interaction between antitermination protein N and host RNA polymerase. From Escherichia phage lambda (Bacteriophage lambda).
   2678..2704    +  CDS            3xHA (fragment): three tandem HA epitope tags
   2732..6454    +  CDS            PAN2: PAN2_DROME - Experimental evidence at protein level: Swiss-Prot protein existence level 1. Catalytic subunit of the poly(A)-nuclease (PAN) deadenylation complex, one of two cytoplasmic mRNA deadenylases involved in general and miRNA-mediated mRNA turnover. PAN specifically shortens poly(A) tails of RNA and the activity is stimulated by poly(A)-binding protein (PABP). PAN deadenylation is followed by rapid degradation of the shortened mRNA tails by the CCR4-NOT complex. Deadenylated mRNAs are then degraded by two alternative mechanisms, namely exosome-mediated 3'-5' exonucleolytic degradation,
   6470..6511    +  CDS            V5 tag: epitope tag from simian virus 5
   6611..6745    -  polyA_signal   SV40 poly(A) signal: SV40 polyadenylation signal
   6768..6852    -  CDS            large T antigen (fragment): large T antigen from SV40 (simian virus 40)
   6853..7323    +  CDS            TcR (fragment): tetracycline efflux protein; tet; confers resistance to tetracycline
   7367..7955    -  rep_origin     ori: high-copy-number ColE1/pMB1/pBR322/pUC origin of replication
   8126..8986    -  CDS            AmpR: β-lactamase; bla; confers resistance to ampicillin, carbenicillin, and related antibiotics
   8987..9091    -  promoter       AmpR promoter: bla
>Addgene plasmid #148062 | pAc5.1B-lambdaN-HA-DmPAN2-D1039AE1041A-dsRNAres_Y | depositor full sequence | sequence record 290509 | Full Sequence
CTTCAAGGAATTAATTCTATATTCTAAAAACACAAATGATACTTCTAAAAAAAATCATGAATGGCATCAA
CTCTGAATCAAATCTTTGCAGATGCACCTACTTCTCATTTCCACTGTCACATCATTTTTCCAGATCTCGC
TGCCTGTTATGTGGCCCACAAACCAAGACACGTTTTATGGCCATTAAAGCTGGCTGATCGTCGCCAAACA
CCAAATACATATCAATATGTACATTCGAGAAAGAAGCGATCAAAGAAGCGTCTTCGGGCGAGTAGGAGAA
TGCGGAGGAGAAGGAGAACGAGCTGATCTAGTATCTCTCCACAATCCAATGCCAACTGACCAACTGGCCA
TATTCGGAGCAATTTGAAGCCAATTTCCATCGCCTGGCGATCGCTCCATTCTTGGCTATATGTTTTTCAC
CGTTCCCGGGGCCATTTTCAAAGACTCGTCGGTAAGATAAGATTGTGTCACTCGCTGTCTCTCTTCATTT
GTCGAAGAATGCTGAGGAATTTCGCGATGACGTCGGCGAGTATTTTGAAGAATGAGAATAATTTGTATTT
ATACGAAAATCAGTTAGTGGAATTTTCTACAAAAACATGTTATCTATAGATAATTTTGTTGCAAAATATG
TTGACTATGACAAAGATTGTATGTATATACCTTTAATGTATTCTCATTTTCTTATGTATTTATAATGGCA
ATGATGATACTGATGATATTTTAAGATGATGCCAGACCACAGGCTGATTTCTGCGTCTTTTGCCGAACGC
AGTGCATGTGCGGTTGTTGTTTTTTGGAATAGTTTCAATTTTCGGACTGTCCGCTTTGATTTCAGTTTCT
TGGCTTATTCAAAAAGCAAAGTAAAGCCAAAAAAGCGAGATGGCAATACCAAATGCGGCAAAACGGTAGT
GGAAGGAAAGGGGTGCGGGGCAGCGGAAGGAAGGGTGGGGCGGGGCGTGGCGGGGTCTGTGGCTGGGCGC
GACGTCACCGACGTTGGAGCCACTCCTTTGACCATGTGTGCGTGTGTGTATTATTCGTGTCTCGCCACTC
GCCGGTTGTTTTTTTCTTTTTATCTCGCTCTCTCTAGCGCCATCTCGTACGCATGCTCAACGCACCGCAT
GTTGCCGTGTCCTTTATGCGTCATTTTGGCTCGAAATAGGCAATTATTTAAACAAAGATTAGTCAACGAA
AACGCTAAAATAAATAAGTCTACAATATGGTTACTTATTGCCATGTGTGTGCAGCCAACGATAGCAACAA
AAGCAACAACACAGTGGCTTTCCCTCTTTCACTTTTTGTTTGCAAGCGCGTGCGAGCAAGACGGCACGAC
CGGCAAACGCAATTACGCTGACAAAGAGCAGACGAAGTTTTGGCCGAAAAACATCAAGGCGCCTGATACG
AATGCATTTGCAATAACAATTGCGATATTTAATATTGTTTATGAAGCTGTTTGACTTCAAAACACACAAA
AAAAAAAATAAAACAAATTATTTGAAAGAGAATTAGGAATCGGACAGCTTATCGTTACGGGCTAACAGCA
CACCGAGACGAAATAGCTTACCTGACGTCACAGCCTCTGGAAGAACTGCCGCCAAGCAGAGAGAGAGAGA
AAAAGAGGGAGAGCAGCTTAGACCGCATGTGCTTGTGTGTGAGGCGTCTCTCTCTTCGTCTCCTGTTTGC
GCAAACGCATAGACTGCACTGAGAAAATCGATTACCTATTTTTTATGAATGAATATTTGCACTATTACTA
TTCAAAACTATTAAGATAGCAATCACATTCAATAGCCAAATACTATACCACCTGAGCGATGCAACGAAAT
GATCAATTTGAGCAAAAATGCTGCATATTTAGGACGGCATCATTATAGAAATGCTTCTTGCTGTGTACTT
TTCTCTCGTCTGGCAGCTGTTTCGCCGTTATTGTTAAAACCGGCTTAAGTTAGGTGTGTTTTCTACGACT
AGTGATGCCCCTACTAGAAGATGTGTGTTGCACAAATGTCCCTGAATAACCAATTTGAAGTGCAGATAGC
AGTAAACGTAAGCTAATATGAATATTATTTAACTGTAATGTTTTAATATCGCTGGACATTACTAATAAAC
CCACTATAAACACATGTACATATGTATGTTTTGGCATACAATGAGTAGTTGGGGAAAAAATGTGTAAAAG
CACCGTGACCATCACAGCATAAAGATAACCAGCTGAAGTATCGAATATGAGTAACCCCCAAATTGAATCA
CATGCCGCAACTGATAGGACCCATGGAAGTACACTCTTCATGGCGATATACAAGACACACACAAGCACGA
ACACCCAGTTGCGGAGGAAATTCTCCGTAAATGAAAACCCAATCGGCGAACAATTCATACCCATATATGG
TAAAAGTTTTGAACGCGACTTGAGAGCGGAGAGCATTGCGGCTGATAAGGTTTTAGCGCTAAGCGGGCTT
TATAAAACGGGCTGCGGGACCAGTTTTCATATCACTACCGTTTGAGTTCTTGTGCTGTGTGGATACTCCT
CCCGACACAAAGCCGCTCCATCAGCCAGCAGTCGTCTAATCCAGAGACCCCGGATCGGGGTACCAACATG
GACGCACAAACACGACGACGTGAGCGTCGCGCTGAGAAACAAGCTCAATGGAAAGCTGCAAACGGTGGAT
CTCCTCCACATATGGCTTACCCATACGATGTTCCAGATTACGCTCCTCCAAGCTTGAATTCTGCAGATAT
CATGGACTATGTCTACTGTGGAACGGATCCGATTGGAGCTAGCGAGGATATCCTGTCCGTGTACGATGCC
GGCAGTGCCCCCGGCAATGGTCATTTCAGCCCGTCCTTTAACGGCTTTAATATTGGAACGACGGACCCCG
AGTACGTCGAACTGGTCCCGGTCCTGGCTGATGGAGGTGAACATTTTGGAGTGAGCTCCGTCGCCTTTGA
TGATTATGAGGAATTGTTGTGGATGGGAAATCAAGGAGGACATGTGACCAGCTATTATACCAATAGCATG
CAAAAATATACCAGCTTCCAAGTGCATGCTACGGATATCGTCCGTGATATTAGCACGTTGGATAGCGGCG
TCTTGGCCCTGACCCAAACGAGCTTGCGCCACCAAATTCGTCGCGGCTTGCCGAAATTCACGTTTAAGAG
CAATAATATGAAAGAAATGGTCTCCATGTTGCAACTGTCGCCCCACCGCTTGGTGATGGCTGGCTTGCAA
GATGAACTGATTGATTTTGATTTGCGTACCCTGAAAGAGACGCGTATTGAACACGTCGGCGCTGGAGGCT
GTACCGTCTTGCGTAAAAACTCGCGCTACTTGTTCGCTGGAGATCAATTGGGCACCGTTACCCTGCGTGA
TTTGAATTCCTTGTCCGTGCAACATACCATTAAAACCCATACGAATATTCTGAGCGATTTTTCCGTGCAA
GGCAACTTGCTGATTAGTTGTGGCTACAGCGGAAGGCAAAATAACCTGGCCATCGACCGCTTCCTAATGG
TCTACGATCTGCGCATGCTGCGCCTGATCGCGCCCATTCAAGTGATGATTGATCCGCAGATGTTGAAGTT
CCTGCCATCGCTGACATCCCAACTGGCCGTCGTGTCCAGCTACGGCCAGGTTCAGCTGGTGGACACTGTG
GAGCTCAGCGAGCCGCGAGTATCCATGTACCAGATCAACACCAACGGCAGCCAGTGCCTCAGCTTCGACA
TTAGCTCCTCTTCACAGGCCATGGCATTTGGGGACCAGTCGGGCCACATCAACATGATTGCCGCTGTACA
AACGCCTCAGCCGCAGTTCAATCTCTACTCGCGAAGCACAGAGTTTGCGGACGTGGTGCCACAGCTGCCG
ATGGTCTCCATTACGGACACCAACTTTCCGCTATCGTCGGTCATGCTACCGCACTTGACGACGGGCACAC
AATGGTTCTCAGATTGGCCGGAGGAACTGCTGCGCTACCGCTACCACAGACCCAAGACCATTGATCCCGA
AGTGCTGAGCAACATGAAAATGCAGGGACCGATTGGATACTCGCCAAACCCACGCACCGCCCGTCGTAAT
CAAATTCCGTACGTGATTGAGCAGGGCGGCGTGTGCAGTCCGAACGGAAATGGAACTGCGGCGGCGACCA
AGGCGGAGAACGGTGTGAAAATCATTCCACGGCGGTATCGCAAAGTCGAGCTGAAGTACACGAAGCTGGG
CACCCAGGACTTTGACTTTGACCAGCATAATCAAACATGTTTCGCGGGGCTGGAGGCAACGCTACCGAAC
TCCTACTGCAATGCTATGCTACAGATTTTGTATTTCACCGACGCGCTTCGCGTGAAGCTGCTGGAGCATT
CGTGCATCAAGGAGTTTTGCCTGTCCTGCGAACTAGGGTTCCTCTTCAACATGCTGGATAAAAGTACCGC
TTCTTCACCTTGCCAGGCCAGCAATTTCCTGCGATCTTTCCGCACTGTGCCAGAGGCCTCGGCACTGGGA
TTGATTCTCACCGACCGCTCATCGAACGTCAATCTAATATCGCTGATACAGAACTGGAACCGATTCATTT
TGCATCAAATGCATTACGAAATATTCGATTCTAGCAAGAACGCATCCACCTACAGCGGATCTGTGCAAAC
ATCAACGAACGCGGAAAACGCGGGCTCTTCAGAAACAAGTGGCTCCTCGGACCTTTACGATTCCATAAGT
GATGAGAACTCCAAGGAGGACGATCGGGAACGCAGTAAGATCAACGCAGAAACTGACATCAGTAAGATCT
TTGGGACCAAGCAAATCTGTATAAACCGCTGCATCAAATGCCAAGAAGAGAAGATAAAGGAAAGCATTCT
ACTTGCCTGCAATTTGTCGTATCCCAACCACATCAAAGATAGTGATCAGTATTTCAACTTTGGCACCATT
TTGAAGCGATCTCTCAGCTCCGAGAAGAGTATTCAGGCCTTCTGCGAGAGATGTAAGAAGTTTTCGCCAA
CCAATCAGAGCGTGAAGGTGACTTCGCTTCCGCAAATTCTGTCCATTAACTGTGGCCTCAACAACGAAAA
AGACATTACCTTCCTGAAGCGCCAGCTCAATCGCTGCAGCGAAAAGACGACTGTTGATGCGGCCGCTTCC
TTGAGCACAAGCAAGCCGTGTCGATATGGAGCCAACTGTTCGCGAAGTGACTGCCATTTCATGCATCCGG
ATCGAAAATCTCCATCGCACACAAGCCAACCGAATGCTGTCAACAATTCTCCCAATGGACGCCAAAAGTC
CTGGTTTCCCCTTACATTTACTATGGGCATCAATGACCAAGGTGAGGTGCAGGTGCAAACTCAATCAGAT
GCAAGCAGTGGCAAATCGGAACAGGAGGAGGAAACGGAAAAGCCACCAACAAAGGGCTTGGACAACAATC
GGATGTACGCGCTGCATGCCGTGGTGTGCCAAGTCGATGATGGTACCCAAAAGAACTTGGTATCGTTGAT
AAATGTGCAGCGGCCATACCACACCATGAAACTGGCTGAATCTGCAGATGACCCTCAGAGTCAATGGTAT
ATTTTTAATGATTTTAGCATATCGCCCGTTTCGCCACAAGAATCGGTATGGTTCACATTGGATTGGAAAG
TTCCTTGCATACTCTTCTACAGACACGTAGAGGATGACTCTGAGTCTGCTAGTACTACTAGCTCGACCGT
CACGGAAAGTGAAGAAACCATTCCATCAGAGAGCAGCAGCGGCTCGCCAACAAATCTATCCAACCCTTTT
CTAGAGGAAATTGTGAGTCCTATGCTAGGCAACTTAAGTGCAGACGCCACGCTGCAGCCCCTGCAGTCAG
ATGAAATGCCGCAGTCGGGTGATCTGGTCGCAATGGCTGCCGCGTTCGTTACCCTAAATCCAGAGGAAAA
TGAGATTCGCCCGGATGGCAAAACGGCGACCATTAAGCCATGCCACATGAGTGTGGCCCGGATTTCATGT
ATACGAGGACAAGGCCCGGCTGAAGGAGTTCCATTCATGGACGATTACATATCCACCCAGGAGAAGGTCG
TGGACTACCTAACTCAGTTCTCGGGAATCAAGCCTGGCGACTTGGACGCTAACTTCAGCAAAAAGCGACT
GACTGCCTTGAAGTACTCATACCAGAAATTAAAATACCTCGTTGACGTAGGAGTAATATTTGTCGGACAT
GGTCTGAAGAACGACTTTAGGGTCATAAACATCTATGTACCGTCGGAGCAGATAATAGATACGGTGCACC
TGTTTCACATGCCACATCATCGCATGGTTTCCCTAAGATTTCTAGCCTGGCATTTCTTGGGTACTAAGAT
TCAGTCCGAGACGCACGACTCCATCGAAGATGCACGGACCACTCTGCAGCTCTACAAGCACTATTTGAAG
CTGCAGGAGGAGAAGAAGTTTGCCAACGCTCTCAAGAATCTTTACGAACGCGGAAAGCAGCTGCAGTGGA
AGGTTCCAGAGGACTGACCGCGGTTCGAAGGTAAGCCTATCCCTAACCCTCTCCTCGGTCTCGATTCTAC
GCGTACCGGTCATCATCACCATCACCATTGAGTTTAAACCCGCTGATCAGCCTCGACTGTGCCTTCTAAG
GCCTGAGCTCGCTGATCAGCCTCGATCGAGGATCCAGACATGATAAGATACATTGATGAGTTTGGACAAA
CCACAACTAGAATGCAGTGAAAAAAATGCTTTATTTGTGAAATTTGTGATGCTATTGCTTTATTTGTAAC
CATTATAAGCTGCAATAAACAAGTTAACAACAACAATTGCATTCATTTTATGTTTCAGGTTCAGGGGGAG
GTGTGGGAGGTTTTTTAAAGCAAGTAAAACCTCTACAAATGTGGTATGGCTGATTATGATCAGTCGACCG
ATGCCCTTGAGAGCCTTCAACCCAGTCAGCTCCTTCCGGTGGGCGCGGGGCATGACTATCGTCGCCGCAC
TTATGACTGTCTTCTTTATCATGCAACTCGTAGGACAGGTGCCGGCAGCGCTCTGGGTCATTTTCGGCGA
GGACCGCTTTCGCTGGAGCGCGACGATGATCGGCCTGTCGCTTGCGGTATTCGGAATCTTGCACGCCCTC
GCTCAAGCCTTCGTCACTGGTCCCGCCACCAAACGTTTCGGCGAGAAGCAGGCCATTATCGCCGGCATGG
CGGCCGACGCGCTGGGCTACGTCTTGCTGGCGTTCGCGACGCGAGGCTGGATGGCCTTCCCCATTATGAT
TCTTCTCGCTTCCGGCGGCATCGGGATGCCCGCGTTGCAGGCCATGCTGTCCAGGCAGGTAGATGACGAC
CATCAGGGACAGCTTCAAGGATCGCTCGCGGCTCTTACCAGCCAGCAAAAGGCCAGGAACCGTAAAAAGG
CCGCGTTGCTGGCGTTTTTCCATAGGCTCCGCCCCCCTGACGAGCATCACAAAAATCGACGCTCAAGTCA
GAGGTGGCGAAACCCGACAGGACTATAAAGATACCAGGCGTTTCCCCCTGGAAGCTCCCTCGTGCGCTCT
CCTGTTCCGACCCTGCCGCTTACCGGATACCTGTCCGCCTTTCTCCCTTCGGGAAGCGTGGCGCTTTCTC
AATGCTCACGCTGTAGGTATCTCAGTTCGGTGTAGGTCGTTCGCTCCAAGCTGGGCTGTGTGCACGAACC
CCCCGTTCAGCCCGACCGCTGCGCCTTATCCGGTAACTATCGTCTTGAGTCCAACCCGGTAAGACACGAC
TTATCGCCACTGGCAGCAGCCACTGGTAACAGGATTAGCAGAGCGAGGTATGTAGGCGGTGCTACAGAGT
TCTTGAAGTGGTGGCCTAACTACGGCTACACTAGAAGGACAGTATTTGGTATCTGCGCTCTGCTGAAGCC
AGTTACCTTCGGAAAAAGAGTTGGTAGCTCTTGATCCGGCAAACAAACCACCGCTGGTAGCGGTGGTTTT
TTTGTTTGCAAGCAGCAGATTACGCGCAGAAAAAAAGGATCTCAAGAAGATCCTTTGATCTTTTCTACGG
GGTCTGACGCTCAGTGGAACGAAAACTCACGTTAAGGGATTTTGGTCATGAGATTATCAAAAAGGATCTT
CACCTAGATCCTTTTAAATTAAAAATGAAGTTTTAAATCAATCTAAAGTATATATGAGTAAACTTGGTCT
GACAGTTACCAATGCTTAATCAGTGAGGCACCTATCTCAGCGATCTGTCTATTTCGTTCATCCATAGTTG
CCTGACTCCCCGTCGTGTAGATAACTACGATACGGGAGGGCTTACCATCTGGCCCCAGTGCTGCAATGAT
ACCGCGAGACCCACGCTCACCGGCTCCAGATTTATCAGCAATAAACCAGCCAGCCGGAAGGGCCGAGCGC
AGAAGTGGTCCTGCAACTTTATCCGCCTCCATCCAGTCTATTAATTGTTGCCGGGAAGCTAGAGTAAGTA
GTTCGCCAGTTAATAGTTTGCGCAACGTTGTTGCCATTGCTGCAGGCATCGTGGTGTCACGCTCGTCGTT
TGGTATGGCTTCATTCAGCTCCGGTTCCCAACGATCAAGGCGAGTTACATGATCCCCCATGTTGTGCAAA
AAAGCGGTTAGCTCCTTCGGTCCTCCGATCGTTGTCAGAAGTAAGTTGGCCGCAGTGTTATCACTCATGG
TTATGGCAGCACTGCATAATTCTCTTACTGTCATGCCATCCGTAAGATGCTTTTCTGTGACTGGTGAGTA
CTCAACCAAGTCATTCTGAGAATAGTGTATGCGGCGACCGAGTTGCTCTTGCCCGGCGTCAACACGGGAT
AATACCGCGCCACATAGCAGAACTTTAAAAGTGCTCATCATTGGAAAACGTTCTTCGGGGCGAAAACTCT
CAAGGATCTTACCGCTGTTGAGATCCAGTTCGATGTAACCCACTCGTGCACCCAACTGATCTTCAGCATC
TTTTACTTTCACCAGCGTTTCTGGGTGAGCAAAAACAGGAAGGCAAAATGCCGCAAAAAAGGGAATAAGG
GCGACACGGAAATGTTGAATACTCATACTCTTCCTTTTTCAATATTATTGAAGCATTTATCAGGGTTATT
GTCTCATGAGCGGATACATATTTGAATGTATTTAGAAAAATAAACAAATAGGGGTTCCGCGCACATTTCC
CCGAAAAGTGCCACCTGACGTCTAAGAAACCATTATTATCATGACATTAACCTATAAAAATAGGCGTATC
ACGAGGCCCTTTCGT
